Addgene plasmid #220635: AiP1288 - pAAV-AiE2104m-minBG-SYFP2-WPRE-BGHpA
Purpose: AiE2104m is an enhancer sequence, designed to drive AAV-mediated transgene expression in specific populations of brain cells
Depositing lab: Allen Institute for Brain Science & Bosiljka Tasic. Depositing organization: Allen Institute. Publication: A suite of enhancer AAVs and transgenic mouse lines for genetic access to cortical cell types. Ben-Simon Y, Hooper M, Narayan S, Daigle TL, Dwivedi D, Way SW, Oster A, Stafford DA, Mich JK, Taormina MJ, Martinez RA, Opitz-Araya X, Roth JR, Alexander JR, Allen S, Amster A, Arbuckle J, Ayala A, Baker PM, Bakken TE, Barcelli T, Barta S, Bendrick J, Bertagnolli D, Bielstein C, Bishwakarma P, Bowlus J, Boyer G, Brouner K, Casian B, Casper T, Chakka AB, Chakrabarty R, Chance RK, Chavan S, Clark M, Colbert K, Collman F, Daniel S, Departee M, DiValentin P, Donadio N, Dotson N, Egdorf T, Fliss T, Gabitto M, Garcia J, Gary A, Gasperini M, Gloe J, Goldy J, Gore BB, Graybuck L, Greisman N, Haeseleer F, Halterman C, Haradon Z, Hastings SD, Helback O, Ho W, Hockemeyer D, Huang C, Huff S, Hunker A, Johansen N, Jones D, Juneau Z, Kalmbach B, Kannan M, Khem S, Kussick E, Kutsal R, Larsen R, Lee C, Lee AY, Leibly M, Lenz GH, Li S, Liang E, Lusk N, Madigan Z, Malloy J, Malone J, McCue R, Melchor J, Mollenkopf T, Moosman S, Morin E, Newman D, Ng L, Ngo K, Omstead V, Otto S, Oyama A, Pena N, Pham T, Phillips E, Pom CA, Potekhina L, Ransford S, Ray PL, Rette D, Reynoldson C, Rimorin C, Rocha D, Ruiz A, Sanchez REA, Sawyer L, Sedeno-Cortes A, Sevigny JP, Shapovalova N, Shepard N, Shulga L, Sigler AR, Siverts L, Soliman S, Somasundaram S, Staats B, Stewart K, Szelenyi E, Tieu M, Trader C, Tran A, van Velthoven CTJ, Walker M, Wang Y, Weed N, Wirthlin M, Wood T, Wynalda B, Yao Z, Zhou T, Ariza J, Dee N, Reding M, Ronellenfitch K, Mufti S, Sunkin SM, Smith KA, Esposito L, Waters J, Thyagarajan B, Yao S, Lein ES, Zeng H, Levi BP, Ngai J, Ting JT, Tasic B. Cell. 2025 May 16:S0092-8674(25)00513-6. doi: 10.1016/j.cell.2025.05.002. PubMed 40403729.
Backbone
  Vector backbone: pAAV2
  Vector type: AAV
Growth in bacteria
  Bacterial resistance: Ampicillin, 100 μg/mL
  Growth temperature: 37°C
  Growth strain: NEB Stable
  Copy number: High Copy
Gene/Insert
  Gene/Insert name: SYFP2
  Species: Synthetic
  Promoter: minBG
  Cloning method: Gibson Cloning
Terms and licenses: Academic/Nonprofit Terms; Industry Terms: Not Available to Industry
Depositor comments: 5' Cloning Site: MluI (not destroyed), 3' Cloning Site: SgrAI (not destroyed). Please visit https://doi.org/10.1101/2024.06.10.597244 for bioRxiv preprint.
How to cite: AiP1288 - pAAV-AiE2104m-minBG-SYFP2-WPRE-BGHpA was a gift from Allen Institute for Brain Science & Bosiljka Tasic (Addgene plasmid # 220635 ; http://n2t.net/addgene:220635 ; RRID:Addgene_220635)
