[The description below was written by a language model from this plasmid's Addgene catalogue record and pLannotate feature annotations shown in this document.]
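Description:
AiP1288 - pAAV-AiE2104m-minBG-SYFP2-WPRE-BGHpA is an AAV transfer (genome) plasmid built on a pAAV2 backbone and intended for packaging into recombinant adeno-associated virus for delivery to brain tissue. In bacteria it replicates from a high-copy ColE1/pUC-type origin and is selected with ampicillin through the bla gene and its own promoter. An f1 phage origin and short remnants of pBR322 bom and rop sequences are also present in the backbone. The record lists a recombination-deficient stable strain for propagation, which is usual for ITR-containing plasmids.

The payload lies between AAV2 inverted terminal repeats, which provide the signals for replication and encapsidation of the intervening DNA. The annotation finds a full ITR on the 3' side but only short ITR fragments on the 5' side. The cassette pairs the enhancer AiE2104m with a minimal beta-globin promoter (minBG), which on its own gives little transcription, so expression depends on the activity of the enhancer in particular cell populations. Neither the enhancer nor minBG is annotated in the feature table; they presumably occupy the roughly two-kilobase unannotated stretch upstream of the reporter. The depositor notes retained MluI and SgrAI cloning sites. The reporter is SYFP2, a rapidly maturing monomeric yellow fluorescent protein derived from Aequorea victoria. It is followed by WPRE sequence (detected as two fragments, suggesting a shortened or variant form) to enhance transcript stability and expression, and by the bovine growth hormone polyadenylation signal.

The construct serves as a fluorescent reporter virus for labelling specific populations of brain cells, and it belongs to a collection of enhancer AAVs for genetic access to cortical cell types. The record does not state which cell type AiE2104m targets.
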