Features (pLannotate 1.2.2; 14 found; start..end, strand, type, name):
     12..39      +  repeat_region  AAV2 ITR (fragment): inverted terminal repeat of adeno-associated virus serotype 2 inverted
     68..95      +  repeat_region  AAV2 ITR (fragment): inverted terminal repeat of adeno-associated virus serotype 2 inverted
   2341..3057    +  CDS            SYFP2: SYFP2 is a basic (constitutively fluorescent) yellow fluorescent protein published in 2006, derived from Aequorea victoria. It is reported to be a very rapidly-maturing monomer with moderate acid sensitivity.
   3097..3254    +  misc_feature   WPRE (fragment): woodchuck hepatitis virus posttranscriptional regulatory element
   3260..3340    +  misc_feature   WPRE (fragment): woodchuck hepatitis virus posttranscriptional regulatory element
   3357..3468    +  polyA_signal   bGH poly(A) signal: bovine growth hormone polyadenylation signal
   3586..3726    +  repeat_region  AAV2 ITR: inverted terminal repeat of adeno-associated virus serotype 2 inverted
   3731..3782    -  misc_feature   bom (fragment): basis of mobility region from pBR322
   3801..4256    +  rep_origin     f1 ori (sequence partly withheld): f1 bacteriophage origin of replication; arrow indicates direction of (+) strand synthesis
   4257..4306    -  misc_feature   bom (fragment): basis of mobility region from pBR322
   4408..4443    -  CDS            rop (fragment): Rop protein, which maintains plasmids at low copy number; rop
   4538..4642    +  promoter       AmpR promoter: bla
   4643..5503    +  CDS            AmpR: β-lactamase; bla; confers resistance to ampicillin, carbenicillin, and related antibiotics
   5674..6262    +  rep_origin     ori: high-copy-number ColE1/pMB1/pBR322/pUC origin of replication
>Addgene plasmid #220635 | AiP1288 - pAAV-AiE2104m-minBG-SYFP2-WPRE-BGHpA | addgene full sequence | sequence record 461982 | Addgene NGS Result
CCTGCAGGCAGCTGCGCGCTCGCTCGCTCACTGAGGCCGCCCGGGCGTCGGGCGACCTTTGGTCGCCCGG
CCTCAGTGAGCGAGCGAGCGCGCAGAGAGGGAGTGGCCAACTCCATCACTAGGGGTTCCTGCGGCCGCAC
GCGTCCCAGAAATCAAAGACATAGAAAGATAATTTTCTGTAAACAATGTTTCTTATTGTTTTGGGCCATA
TTCCAATTTCCAAATGTAGATCTATTGAACAAAGTTTCACATCAATTCAAATGTAGTATTGAAATGTATT
TTCAGTGGCGAAAAGTGAGATATCATCTTACAATGAGCATCATGTTCATTCCTAGAAATATCTCAGTGCT
GCAGATATTGAGTTCATACTTCTCAGATTCAAAATTACATACCTTTTATGAAAATGAGAACTAACTATTC
AAACACTATCCCATCTGAGGTCACATCTTGGACTTGAGTCCCAGAAGCATCTATTCTGGAATCTGGCTGA
TTCTACTATTTGTTAATAGGGAGACTAAAATAGCAAAAATAAGCCATAGGAAAAGAAAATAAAGGAAATA
CTGTGTCAGCCCATCTAAATGTATTTTCTGTATCATCCCTTGTTTCTGAAAGCTGAGGCATACAGACTCA
GGAATCAATAATCAACATGAATTGCCTTTATTAGACAGAAGTCTGCACTATGCAGTGAGAGCAATTTTCC
TGATGAAGGTTGTGTACATGGAGCTATATTGTTCCCACAGGGTAAAGTGATAGGGAAGGTGCCTACTTTG
TTTTAAATGACTAAAGTCAAAATAGAGCAAACATAACCCAGTAGTTTGCAGACAGTGAATAAGAGAGCTG
TTTCTTGTGGTCCAGAGAAAAAAGATGCTGTTTGTATATGCTCAGCCTAGGGAGTGTCACTATTAGGAGG
TATAGCCTTGGTGGAATAGGTGTGTCATTGCAGGTATGGGCTTTAAGACCCTCGTCCTAGCTATCTGGAA
GCCAGTCTTCCATTAGCGGCCTTCAGATGAAGATGTAGAAATCTCAGTTCTCCCTGCATCGTGCCTGCCT
AGATGCTGCCAAGCTCCTATGTTGATGATAATCAAATAAGCCTCTGAACCTGTAAGCCAGCCCCAATTAA
ATGCTGTCCTTTTTAAGACTTGACTTGGTCATGGTGTCTGTTCACAGGAGTAAAGCCCAAACTAAGACAG
AAGATGGTACCAGAGTCTGGGGTATTGTTGTGATAGGTCTGACCATGCTTTTGTTTGGAAGAATATGGAT
TGGGGACTTTGGATTTGGAAAGCAGTGGAATCCTTTAAGTAGGGCATAATGGGCTATCCTAGTAGTAATA
TGGAAGACTTTCTCGCTGAGTATGATTTGAACACTGCAGATCTAGTCTAAGTGGTTTCAGTGGAGAAGGA
TTCCGGTATGTGGTGTAGAAATTATTTTTGCAATATTTTGGTGAAGAATGTGACTACTTTTTGCCATTGG
CCAAAGAGTCTTCCAGAGGTGAGGGTGAAGAGATTTAGATTAATTGCTTTGAAAAAGAAAGTCTCAAAAA
AGCCTAGCAGAGACTTTGTTGTCTGATTAAGTCTCATGAAGAGTGTTTTGAACAAGTAGACCAAGCTTAG
AAGTGAAAGATATAAAATATATAGTTGGAGTACTAAAAGAATGCCAGGAACTGGAGCTGGACCCTGTGTT
GAAAGATATTAAATTGAATTAAGGGAGCGGTGAGTTTGGGGCAAGATTCCCACCCAGCTAAGTTTAGGTC
TAGGCATGGTAGTAAAAACCTCCCATCCCAAGAGTCAATGACAAGCAGATCTCTGAGTTCAAGGCAAGCC
CAGACAGAGCAAGTTCTAGGTGAAGAAAAACGTAAACCCAGGCTTGGTAGACCATACCTTTAATCCCAGT
GCTTAGCAGATTGGCTTGCATTTGTCTGAGTTCAAAGTCAGTCTTCAGAGCAAGTTCCAGGACAGCCAAG
CTTAGGCAGTGGAGGAGTTGGAAAACAGAAAGGCTGATGATAGTGTAGTAGAACAAGGGGACCATGTTCC
AGTCCCAGCAAGCAGCAAAACTTGGCAGCTTTAGACACATGGCTCTGGTTTTAGAGTCTAGAATAGAAGT
GACTACTGGGCCAATTAGTGCTGGTTAGCTAGAGATAAGAAATTAGTGGTGATTAAGAAGAGACCAGCAT
CAGTGAGGTAAAATATTCTGGAAAATATTTTCTGAGAGCACAATGAAGCTGTGTTCCAGAGATAGTCAAG
GGAGCTCGGGCTGGGCATAAAAGTCAGGGCAGAGCCATCTATTGCTTACATTTGCTTCTGGGATCCAGAT
CTTTCGAAGCTAGCGCTACCGGTCGCCACCATGGTGAGCAAGGGCGAGGAGCTGTTCACCGGGGTGGTGC
CCATCCTGGTCGAGCTGGACGGCGACGTAAACGGCCACAAGTTCAGCGTGTCCGGCGAGGGCGAGGGCGA
TGCCACCTACGGCAAGCTGACCCTGAAGCTGATCTGCACCACCGGCAAGCTGCCCGTGCCCTGGCCCACC
CTCGTGACCACCCTGGGCTACGGCGTGCAGTGCTTCGCCCGCTACCCCGACCACATGAAGCAGCACGACT
TCTTCAAGTCCGCCATGCCCGAAGGCTACGTCCAGGAGCGCACCATCTTCTTCAAGGACGACGGCAACTA
CAAGACCCGCGCCGAGGTGAAGTTCGAGGGCGACACCCTGGTGAACCGCATCGAGCTGAAGGGCATCGAC
TTCAAGGAGGACGGCAACATCCTGGGGCACAAGCTGGAGTACAACTACAACAGCCACAACGTCTATATCA
CCGCCGACAAGCAGAAGAACGGCATCAAGGCCAACTTCAAGATCCGCCACAACATCGAGGACGGCGGCGT
GCAGCTCGCCGACCACTACCAGCAGAACACCCCCATCGGCGACGGCCCCGTGCTGCTGCCCGACAACCAC
TACCTGAGCTACCAGTCCAAGCTGAGCAAAGACCCCAACGAGAAGCGCGATCACATGGTCCTGCTGGAGT
TCGTGACCGCCGCCGGGATCACTCTCGGCATGGACGAGCTGTACAAGTAAGTCGACGGCGCGCCGCGGCC
GCGAATTCGATATCATAATCAACCTCTGGATTACAAAATTTGTGAAAGATTGACTGGTATTCTTAACTAT
GTTGCTCCTTTTACGCTATGTGGATACGCTGCTTTAATGCCTTTGTATCATGCTATTGCTTCCCGTATGG
CTTTCATTTTCTCCTCCTTGTATAAATCCTGGTTAGTTCTTGCCACGGCGGAACTCATCGCCGCCTGCCT
TGCCCGCTGCTGGACAGGGGCTCGGCTGTTGGGCACTGACAATTCCGTGGCTCGAGAGATCTTCGACTGT
GCCTTCTAGTTGCCAGCCATCTGTTGTTTGCCCCTCCCCCGTGCCTTCCTTGACCCTGGAAGGTGCCACT
CCCACTGTCCTTTCCTAATAAAATGAGGAAATTGCATCGCATTGTCTGAGTAGGTGTCATTCTATTCTGG
GGGGTGGGGTGGGGCAGGACAGCAAGGGGGAGGATTGGGAAGACAATAGCAGGCATGAGATCTCACGTGC
GGACCGAGCGGCCGCAGGAACCCCTAGTGATGGAGTTGGCCACTCCCTCTCTGCGCGCTCGCTCGCTCAC
TGAGGCCGGGCGACCAAAGGTCGCCCGACGCCCGGGCTTTGCCCGGGCGGCCTCAGTGAGCGAGCGAGCG
CGCAGCTGCCTGCAGGGGCGCCTGATGCGGTATTTTCTCCTTACGCATCTGTGCGGTATTTCACACCGCA
TA
[95 nt withheld, positions 3783-3877]
T
[46 nt withheld, positions 3879-3924]
C
[141 nt withheld, positions 3926-4066]
CCTTTGACGTTGGAGTCCACGTTCTTT
[37 nt withheld, positions 4094-4130]
ACTCTATCTCGGGCTATTCTTTTGATTTATAAGGGATTTTGCCGATTTCGGTCTATTGGTTAAAAAATGA
GCTGATTTAACAAAAATTTAACGCGAATTTTAACAAAATATTAACGTTTACAATTTTATGGTGCACTCTC
AGTACAATCTGCTCTGATGCCGCATAGTTAAGCCAGCCCCGACACCCGCCAACACCCGCTGACGCGCCCT
GACGGGCTTGTCTGCTCCCGGCATCCGCTTACAGACAAGCTGTGACCGTCTCCGGGAGCTGCATGTGTCA
GAGGTTTTCACCGTCATCACCGAAACGCGCGAGACGAAAGGGCCTCGTGATACGCCTATTTTTATAGGTT
AATGTCATGATAATAATGGTTTCTTAGACGTCAGGTGGCACTTTTCGGGGAAATGTGCGCGGAACCCCTA
TTTGTTTATTTTTCTAAATACATTCAAATATGTATCCGCTCATGAGACAATAACCCTGATAAATGCTTCA
ATAATATTGAAAAAGGAAGAGTATGAGTATTCAACATTTCCGTGTCGCCCTTATTCCCTTTTTTGCGGCA
TTTTGCCTTCCTGTTTTTGCTCACCCAGAAACGCTGGTGAAAGTAAAAGATGCTGAAGATCAGTTGGGTG
CACGAGTGGGTTACATCGAACTGGATCTCAACAGCGGTAAGATCCTTGAGAGTTTTCGCCCCGAAGAACG
TTTTCCAATGATGAGCACTTTTAAAGTTCTGCTATGTGGCGCGGTATTATCCCGTATTGACGCCGGGCAA
GAGCAACTCGGTCGCCGCATACACTATTCTCAGAATGACTTGGTTGAGTACTCACCAGTCACAGAAAAGC
ATCTTACGGATGGCATGACAGTAAGAGAATTATGCAGTGCTGCCATAACCATGAGTGATAACACTGCGGC
CAACTTACTTCTGACAACGATCGGAGGACCGAAGGAGCTAACCGCTTTTTTGCACAACATGGGGGATCAT
GTAACTCGCCTTGATCGTTGGGAACCGGAGCTGAATGAAGCCATACCAAACGACGAGCGTGACACCACGA
TGCCTGTAGCAATGGCAACAACGTTGCGCAAACTATTAACTGGCGAACTACTTACTCTAGCTTCCCGGCA
ACAATTAATAGACTGGATGGAGGCGGATAAAGTTGCAGGACCACTTCTGCGCTCGGCCCTTCCGGCTGGC
TGGTTTATTGCTGATAAATCTGGAGCCGGTGAGCGTGGGTCTCGCGGTATCATTGCAGCACTGGGGCCAG
ATGGTAAGCCCTCCCGTATCGTAGTTATCTACACGACGGGGAGTCAGGCAACTATGGATGAACGAAATAG
ACAGATCGCTGAGATAGGTGCCTCACTGATTAAGCATTGGTAACTGTCAGACCAAGTTTACTCATATATA
CTTTAGATTGATTTAAAACTTCATTTTTAATTTAAAAGGATCTAGGTGAAGATCCTTTTTGATAATCTCA
TGACCAAAATCCCTTAACGTGAGTTTTCGTTCCACTGAGCGTCAGACCCCGTAGAAAAGATCAAAGGATC
TTCTTGAGATCCTTTTTTTCTGCGCGTAATCTGCTGCTTGCAAACAAAAAAACCACCGCTACCAGCGGTG
GTTTGTTTGCCGGATCAAGAGCTACCAACTCTTTTTCCGAAGGTAACTGGCTTCAGCAGAGCGCAGATAC
CAAATACTGTTCTTCTAGTGTAGCCGTAGTTAGGCCACCACTTCAAGAACTCTGTAGCACCGCCTACATA
CCTCGCTCTGCTAATCCTGTTACCAGTGGCTGCTGCCAGTGGCGATAAGTCGTGTCTTACCGGGTTGGAC
TCAAGACGATAGTTACCGGATAAGGCGCAGCGGTCGGGCTGAACGGGGGGTTCGTGCACACAGCCCAGCT
TGGAGCGAACGACCTACACCGAACTGAGATACCTACAGCGTGAGCTATGAGAAAGCGCCACGCTTCCCGA
AGGGAGAAAGGCGGACAGGTATCCGGTAAGCGGCAGGGTCGGAACAGGAGAGCGCACGAGGGAGCTTCCA
GGGGGAAACGCCTGGTATCTTTATAGTCCTGTCGGGTTTCGCCACCTCTGACTTGAGCGTCGATTTTTGT
GATGCTCGTCAGGGGGGCGGAGCCTATGGAAAAACGCCAGCAACGCGGCCTTTTTACGGTTCCTGGCCTT
TTGCTGGCCTTTTGCTCACATGT
